Addgene plasmid #247313: pLN053
Purpose: Expression of PopZ fused to mCherry and sfGFP under the control of the PopZ promoter (KanR)
Depositing lab: Wei Zhao. Depositing organization: Shenzhen Institute of Advanced Technology (SIAT), Chinese Academy of Sciences. Publication: Scaffold-Scaffold Interaction Facilitates Cell Polarity Development in Caulobacter crescentus. Lu N, Duvall SW, Zhao G, Kowallis KA, Zhang C, Tan W, Sun J, Petitjean HN, Tomares DT, Zhao GP, Childers WS, Zhao W. mBio. 2023 Apr 25;14(2):e0321822. doi: 10.1128/mbio.03218-22. Epub 2023 Mar 27. PubMed 36971555.
Backbone
  Vector backbone: pXYFPN
  Vector type: Bacterial Expression
Growth in bacteria
  Bacterial resistance: Kanamycin, 50 μg/mL
  Growth temperature: 37°C
  Growth strain: DH5alpha
  Copy number: Unknown
Gene/Insert
  Gene/Insert name: PopZ
  Species: Caulobacter crescentus
  Entrez Gene: popZ (a.k.a. CCNA_01380)
  Promoter: PPopZ
  Tag / fusion protein: sfgfp (N terminal on insert); mCherry (N terminal on insert)
  Cloning method: Gibson Cloning
  Sequencing primers: 5′ atggtgagcaagggcgaggagg; 3′ ctcggggacgcggcgcctaa
Terms and licenses: Academic/Nonprofit Terms; Industry Terms: Not Available to Industry
Depositor comments: pXYFPN-2-PPopZ-mCherry-sfGFP-PopZ
How to cite: pLN053 was a gift from Wei Zhao (Addgene plasmid # 247313 ; http://n2t.net/addgene:247313 ; RRID:Addgene_247313)
