[The description below was written by a language model from this plasmid's Addgene catalogue record and pLannotate feature annotations shown in this document.]
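Description:
pLN053 is a 6,405-nt bacterial expression plasmid built on the pXYFPN backbone (the depositor describes it as pXYFPN-2-PPopZ-mCherry-sfGFP-PopZ) and assembled by Gibson cloning. It is propagated in E. coli through a high-copy ColE1/pUC-type origin and selected with kanamycin via an aph(3')-Ia KanR gene. An incP oriT is also present, which allows conjugative mobilisation from E. coli into other Gram-negative hosts when transfer functions are supplied in trans. No replication origin other than the ColE1-type one is annotated, and the record does not state how the plasmid is maintained in Caulobacter. The remaining annotations are backbone remnants: pBluescript polylinker fragments, an rrnB T1 terminator, and short fragments of CmR, lacZα and a Tn903 transposition protein.

The payload is the Caulobacter crescentus polar scaffold gene popZ (CCNA_01380), carrying two fluorescent proteins at its N terminus and driven by its own promoter, PPopZ, rather than an inducible one. The feature table places mCherry directly upstream of superfolder GFP on the same strand, separated by only a short linker. The unannotated regions upstream of mCherry and downstream of sfGFP presumably hold the promoter and the popZ coding sequence respectively, although the automated annotation does not label either. The result is a tandem red–green tagged PopZ expressed under native transcriptional control. The associated work concerns scaffold–scaffold interactions in the development of cell polarity in Caulobacter, so the construct is suited to fluorescence imaging of PopZ localisation and assembly. The record does not spell out why both fluorophores are fused in tandem.
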