Features (pLannotate 1.2.2; 12 found; start..end, strand, type, name):
      1..19      +  misc_feature   MCS (fragment): pBluescript multiple cloning site
     21..130     -  oriT           oriT: incP origin of transfer
    275..299     +  misc_feature   MCS (fragment): pBluescript multiple cloning site
    299..345     +  terminator     rrnB T1 terminator: transcription terminator T1 from the E. coli rrnB gene
    360..464     +  CDS            CmR (fragment): chloramphenicol acetyltransferase; cat; confers resistance to chloramphenicol
   2156..2863    +  CDS            mCherry: mCherry is a basic (constitutively fluorescent) red fluorescent protein published in 2004, derived from Discosoma sp.. It is reported to be a very rapidly-maturing monomer with low acid sensitivity.
   2879..3592    +  CDS            superfolder GFP: GFP variant that folds robustly even when fused to poorly folded proteins (Pédelacq et al., 2006)
   4216..4251    -  misc_feature   MCS (fragment): pBluescript multiple cloning site
   4252..4343    +  CDS            lacZα (fragment): LacZα fragment of β-galactosidase; lacZ fragment
   4470..5058    -  rep_origin     ori: high-copy-number ColE1/pMB1/pBR322/pUC origin of replication
   5181..5327    -  CDS            TRA2_ECOLX (fragment): Protein predicted: Swiss-Prot protein existence level 4. Required for transposition of transposon Tn903. From Escherichia coli.
   5468..6283    -  CDS            KanR: aminoglycoside phosphotransferase; aph(3')-Ia; confers resistance to kanamycin in bacteria or G418 (Geneticin®) in eukaryotes
>Addgene plasmid #247313 | pLN053 | addgene full sequence | sequence record 493816 | Addgene NGS Result
CCACCGCGGTGGCGGCCGCCCCGGCCAGCCTCGCAGAGCAGGATTCCCGTTGAGCACCGCCAGGTGCGAA
TAAGGGACAGTGAAGAAGGAACACCCGCTCGCGGGTGGGCCTACTTCACCTATCCTGCCCGGCTGACGCC
GTTGGATACACCAAGGAAAGTCTACACGAACCCTTTGGCAAAATCCTGTATATCGTGCGAAAAAGGATGG
ATATACCGAAAAAATCGCTATAATGACCCCGAAGCAGGGTTATGCAGCGGAAAAGATCCGTCGACGGCCG
CTCTAGAACTAGTGGATCCAAATAAAACGAAAGGCTCAGTCGAAAGACTGGGCCTTTCGTTTTATCTGTT
GTTTGTCGCATTATACGCAAGGCGACAAGGTGCTGATGCCGCTGGCGATTCAGGTTCATCATGCCGTTTG
TGATGGCTTCCATGTCGGCAGAATGCTTAATGAATTACAACAGTTTTTACCGTCGCAACGTTTGCGTGAA
AAAAGCTTAACTGGCGACGACTGGCGGAGCGACTTACACGCGATCATATTGTGGCCGGCGCGAGCTTCGC
GTGATTGGGGATAGAATGTTGATGTCGAACCGTCGACGGGCCGGGTTGCTGGCCGCCGCTTGCAGCGCTG
GTCTTCTGGCCGGGTCCTTCTCCATCGCGAACGCCGAGACTCTCGCCGATGCGATCGCGCTCGCCTATCA
GACCAATCCGACGCTGCAGCAACAGCGCGCCAGCGCCCGCATCACCGACGAAGGCGTGGTGCAAGCCAAG
ACCGGCTTCCGCCCGACCGTGGGCGCCACCGCCGATATCACGGGGGCGAACACCAATCCGGCCAGCGCCG
GCGCGGATGTGAAGCTCTCTGGCAGCAGCGCGGCGCTTTCGATCATCCAGCCGCTCTACACCGGCGGTCG
CGCCAGCGCGGGCGTCAGCGCCGCTGAAGCCGACGTGCTGTCTGCGCGGGAAGGTCTTCGCGCGGTCGAG
CAGGGGGTGCTGGTCAGCGTCGTCCAGGCCTATGTCGACGTGCGCCGAGACCAGGAACGCCTGCGCATCG
CCAAGGAAAACGTCGCGGTTCTGCAGCGCCAGCTCGAAGAATCGAACGCTCGCTTCGACGTGGGTGAGAT
CACCCGGACGGACGTCGCCCAGTCTCAGGCGCGCTTGGCTTCGGCCAAGGCCAGCCTGTCGGGCGCCCAG
GCCCAGTTGGAAGTCAGCCGCGCCTCCTACGCTGCGGTGGTCGGTCAAACGCCCGGCGAACTGGCTCCCG
AGCCGAGCTTGGCCGGACTGCTGCCCGCCAGCGTCGACCAGGCTTTCGAGGCCGCCCAGACGAACAATCC
TGGCGTGACCTCGGCGAAGTTCAATGAAGAGGCGGCCGCCGCGCGTGTCGCCGTCGCCAAGGCGGGCTAT
CGACCGACGGTCTCGGCGCGCGCTTCGCTGGGTTACGATGCGACGCGTCGTTCTGGCGTCGGCAGCCAGT
TTGACGACTATTCGCGCACCGTTTCGGGCGCGATCACGGCCTCGATCCCGCTTTTCGCCGGCGGCTTGAC
CACGTCGCAGGTCCGGGCGGCCAATGAACGTGAGAGCGCTGCGCGCAGCGCCGTCGAAGGCGCCAAGCGC
ACCGCGATCCAGCAAGTCTCGAACGCGTGGAGCAATCTGCTGGCGTCGCGCGCCGGTCTGGTCGCCAACG
AGGAGCAGGTTCGAGCGACCCGCATCGCTTTCGAAGGCGTGCGTCAGGAGCAACAGGTCGGCCTGCGGAC
GACGCTGGACGTTCTGAACGCCCAGCTGGAGCTGTCCAACGCCGAACTGGCGCTGGTTTCGGCCCGTCGC
GACGAATACCTGGCTTCCGCCGTGGTCTTGCAGGCCATGGGCCAACTGGAGGTGACCAAGCTCGCCTCCA
ACACCGCCGCCTATGACCCGAAAACCTCCTACAACCGCGTGACGCGCGGCGTGGGCTGGGTGCCGTGGGA
GCCGGTGGTGCAGGCGATCGACAGCGTCGGCGCGGCTTCCACCAAGCCCCCGAGCGGCTCGAAATAGGTT
TGATCCGCGTCGATTCCGCCCAGGCGCGGACTTGCGCTTGCTTAACACGCGTAAGTCTGCACCATCGCGG
CTAAGCGCGCCCCAAGGCGCGCAAGGATTCGTACCTCTTTACGACGGCCCCGCACATGGTGAGCAAGGGC
GAGGAGGATAACATGGCCATCATCAAGGAGTTCATGCGCTTCAAGGTGCACATGGAGGGCTCCGTGAACG
GCCACGAGTTCGAGATCGAGGGCGAGGGCGAGGGCCGCCCCTACGAGGGCACCCAGACCGCCAAGCTGAA
GGTGACCAAGGGTGGCCCCCTGCCCTTCGCCTGGGACATCCTGTCCCCTCAGTTCATGTACGGCTCCAAG
GCCTACGTGAAGCACCCCGCCGACATCCCCGACTACTTGAAGCTGTCCTTCCCCGAGGGCTTCAAGTGGG
AGCGCGTGATGAACTTCGAGGACGGCGGCGTGGTGACCGTGACCCAGGACTCCTCCCTGCAGGACGGCGA
GTTCATCTACAAGGTGAAGCTGCGCGGCACCAACTTCCCCTCCGACGGCCCCGTAATGCAGAAGAAGACC
ATGGGCTGGGAGGCCTCCTCCGAGCGGATGTACCCCGAGGACGGCGCCCTGAAGGGCGAGATCAAGCAGA
GGCTGAAGCTGAAGGACGGCGGCCACTACGACGCTGAGGTCAAGACCACCTACAAGGCCAAGAAGCCCGT
GCAGCTGCCCGGCGCCTACAACGTCAACATCAAGTTGGACATCACCTCCCACAACGAGGACTACACCATC
GTGGAACAGTACGAACGCGCCGAGGGCCGCCACTCCACCGGCGGCATGGACGAGCTGTACAAGCACCGGT
CGGCCACCATGCGTAAAGGCGAAGAGCTGTTCACTGGTGTCGTCCCTATTCTGGTGGAACTGGATGGTGA
TGTCAACGGTCATAAGTTTTCCGTGCGTGGCGAGGGTGAAGGTGACGCAACTAATGGTAAACTGACGCTG
AAGTTCATCTGTACTACTGGTAAACTGCCGGTACCTTGGCCGACTCTGGTAACGACGCTGACTTATGGTG
TTCAGTGCTTTGCTCGTTATCCGGACCATATGAAGCAGCATGACTTCTTCAAGTCCGCCATGCCGGAAGG
CTATGTGCAGGAACGCACGATTTCCTTTAAGGATGACGGCACGTACAAAACGCGTGCGGAAGTGAAATTT
GAAGGCGATACCCTGGTAAACCGCATTGAGCTGAAAGGCATTGACTTTAAAGAAGACGGCAATATCCTGG
GCCATAAGCTGGAATACAATTTTAACAGCCACAATGTTTACATCACCGCCGATAAACAAAAAAATGGCAT
TAAAGCGAATTTTAAAATTCGCCACAACGTGGAGGATGGCAGCGTGCAGCTGGCTGATCACTACCAGCAA
AACACTCCAATCGGTGATGGTCCTGTTCTGCTGCCAGACAATCACTATCTGAGCACGCAAAGCGTTCTGT
CTAAAGATCCGAACGAGAAACGCGATCATATGGTTCTGCTGGAGTTCGTAACCGCAGCGGGCATCACGCA
TGGTATGGATGAACTGTACAAAGGTGGCAGTGGTAGCATGTCCGATCAGTCTCAAGAACCTACAATGGAG
GAAATCCTCGCCTCCATTCGACGCATCATCTCGGAGGATGACGCGCCGGCGGAGCCTGCGGCCGAAGCGG
CGCCCCCGCCGCCGCCGGAACCCGAACCTGAACCGGTGTCGTTCGACGACGAGGTTCTGGAATTGACGGA
TCCGATCGCGCCCGAGCCCGAGCTGCCGCCGCTGGAGACTGTCGGCGACATCGACGTCTATTCGCCGCCG
GAACCTGAGTCGGAACCGGCCTACACGCCGCCGCCGGCGGCTCCGGTGTTTGATCGCGACGAAGTCGCCG
AGCAGCTGGTCGGCGTTTCGGCCGCTTCGGCCGCGGCGAGCGCCTTCGGCAGCCTGAGCTCGGCCCTGCT
GATGCCCAAGGACGGTCGGACGCTGGAAGACGTCGTACGCGAGCTGCTGCGCCCGCTGCTCAAGGAGTGG
CTGGACCAGAACCTGCCGCGCATCGTCGAGACCAAGGTTGAGGAAGAAGTGCAGCGTATCTCTCGGGGAC
GCGGCGCCTAAGCCTTAATTAATATGCATGGTACCTTAAGATCTCGAGCTCCGGAGAATTCGAACGTTAC
GCGTACCGGTGCTAGCTGCAGCCCGGGGGATCCACTAGTTCTAGAGCGGCCATTCACTGGCCGTCGTTTT
ACAACGTCGTGACTGGGAAAACCCTGGCGTTACCCAACTTAATCGCCTTGCAGCACATCCCCCTTTCGCC
AGCGGTATCAGCTCACTCAAAGGCGGTAATACGGTTATCCACAGAATCAGGGGATAACGCAGGAAAGAAC
ATGTGAGCAAAAGGCCAGCAAAAGGCCAGGAACCGTAAAAAGGCCGCGTTGCTGGCGTTTTTCCATAGGC
TCCGCCCCCCTGACGAGCATCACAAAAATCGACGCTCAAGTCAGAGGTGGCGAAACCCGACAGGACTATA
AAGATACCAGGCGTTTCCCCCTGGAAGCTCCCTCGTGCGCTCTCCTGTTCCGACCCTGCCGCTTACCGGA
TACCTGTCCGCCTTTCTCCCTTCGGGAAGCGTGGCGCTTTCTCATAGCTCACGCTGTAGGTATCTCAGTT
CGGTGTAGGTCGTTCGCTCCAAGCTGGGCTGTGTGCACGAACCCCCCGTTCAGCCCGACCGCTGCGCCTT
ATCCGGTAACTATCGTCTTGAGTCCAACCCGGTAAGACACGACTTATCGCCACTGGCAGCAGCCACTGGT
AACAGGATTAGCAGAGCGAGGTATGTAGGCGGTGCTACAGAGTTCTTGAAGTGGTGGCCTAACTACGGCT
ACACTAGAAGAACAGTATTTGGTATCTGCGCTCTGCTGAAGCCAGTTACCTTCGGAAAAAGAGTTGGTAG
CTCTTGATCCGGCAAACAAACCACCGCTGGTAGCGGTGGTTTTTTTGTTTGCAAGCAGCAGATTACGCGC
AGAAAAAAAGGATCTCAAGAAGATCCTTTGATCTTTTCTACGGGGTCTGACGCTCAGTGGAACGAAAACT
CACGTTAAGGGATTTTGGTCATGAGATTATCAAAAAGGATCTTCACCTAGATCCTTTTAGGGGGGGGGGG
GCGCTGAGGTCTGCCTCGTGAAGAAGGTGTTGCTGACTCATACCAGGCCTGAATCGCCCCATCATCCAGC
CAGAAAGTGAGGGAGCCACGGTTGATGAGAGCTTTGTTGTAGGTGGACCAGTTGGTGATTTTGAACTTTT
GCTTTGCCACGGAACGGTCTGCGTTGTCGGGAAGATGCGTGATCTGATCCTTCAACTCAGCAAAAGTTCG
ATTTATTCAACAAAGCCGCCGTCCCGTCAAGTCAGCGTAATGCTCTGCCAGTGTTACAACCAATTAACCA
ATTCTGATTAGAAAAACTCATCGAGCATCAAATGAAACTGCAATTTATTCATATCAGGATTATCAATACC
ATATTTTTGAAAAAGCCGTTTCTGTAATGAAGGAGAAAACTCACCGAGGCAGTTCCATAGGATGGCAAGA
TCCTGGTATCGGTCTGCGATTCCGACTCGTCCAACATCAATACAACCTATTAATTTCCCCTCGTCAAAAA
TAAGGTTATCAAGTGAGAAATCACCATGAGTGACGACTGAATCCGGTGAGAATGGCAAAAGCTTATGCAT
TTCTTTCCAGACTTGTTCAACAGGCCAGCCATTACGCTCGTCATCAAAATCACTCGCATCAACCAAACCG
TTATTCATTCGTGATTGCGCCTGAGCGAGACGAAATACGCGATCGCTGTTAAAAGGACAATTACAAACAG
GAATCGAATGCAACCGGCGCAGGAACACTGCCAGCGCATCAACAATATTTTCACCTGAATCAGGATATTC
TTCTAATACCTGGAATGCTGTTTTCCCGGGGATCGCAGTGGTGAGTAACCATGCATCATCAGGAGTACGG
ATAAAATGCTTGATGGTCGGAAGAGGCATAAATTCCGTCAGCCAGTTTAGTCTGACCATCTCATCTGTAA
CATCATTGGCAACGCTACCTTTGCCATGTTTCAGAAACAACTCTGGCGCATCGGGCTTCCCATACAATCG
ATAGATTGTCGCACCTGATTGCCCGACATTATCGCGAGCCCATTTATACCCATATAAATCAGCATCCATG
TTGGAATTTAATCGCGGCCTCGAGCAAGACGTTTCCCGTTGAATATGGCTCATAACACCCCTTGTATTAC
TGTTTATGTAAGCAGACAGTTTTATTGTTCATGATGATATATTTTTATCTTGTGCAATGTAACATCAGAG
ATTTTGAGACACAACGTGGCTTTCCCCCCCCCCCC
